>Addgene plasmid #20987 | HOXB4-NA-MSCV | addgene partial sequence | sequence record 26791 | 20987 with pLXSN-5
TCCTTCTCTAGGCGCCGGTAATTCGCCACCATGGCTATGAGTTCTTTTTTGATCAGCTCAAACTATGTCG
ACCCCAAGTTCCCTCCATGCGAGGAATATTCACAGAGCGATTACCTACCCAGCGACCACTCGCCCGGGAA
GCTGCTCTCTC
